>Addgene plasmid #48377 | pFUSB4_AAGC | depositor full sequence | sequence record 70077 | Full Sequence
ATGTTTTCCCAGTCACGACGTTGTAAAACGACGGCCAGTCTTAAGCGTCTCATGGCCTGACCCCGGACCA
AGTGGTGGCCTATCGCCAGCAACATTGGCGGCAAGCAAGCGCTCGAAACGGTGCAGCGGCTGTTGCCGGT
GCTGTGCCAGGACCATGGCCTGACCCCGGACCAAGTGGTGGCTATCGCCAGCAACATTGGCGGCAAGCAA
GCGCTCGAAACGGTGCAGCGGCTGTTGCCGGTGCTGTGCCAGGACCATGGCCTGACCCCGGACCAAGTGG
TGGCTATCGCCAGCAACAATGGCGGCAAGCAAGCGCTCGAAACGGTGCAGCGGCTGTTGCCGGTGCTGTG
CCAGGACCATGGCCTGACTCCGGACCAAGTGGTGGCTATCGCCAGCCACGATGGCGGCAAGCAAGCGCTC
GAAACGGTGCAGCGGCTGTTGCCGGTGCTGTGCCAGGACCATGGCCTGACCCCGGACCAAGTGGTGGCTA
TCGAGACGTCTAGACCAGCCAGGACAGAAATGCCTCGACTTCGCTGCTACCCAAGGTTGCCGGGTGACGC
ACACCGTGGAAACGGATGAAGGCACGAACCCAGTGGACATAAGCCTGTTCGGTTCGTAAGCTGTAATGCA
AGTAGCGTATGCGCTCACGCAACTGGTCCAGAACCTTGACCGAACGCAGCGGTGGTAACGGCGCAGTGGC
GGTTTTCATGGCTTGTTATGACTGTTTTTTTGGGGTACAGTCTATGCCTCGGGCATCCAAGCAGCAAGCG
CGTTACGCCGTGGGTCGATGTTTGATGTTATGGAGCAGCAACGATGTTACGCAGCAGGGCAGTCGCCCTA
AAACAAAGTTAAACATTATGAGGGAAGCGGTGATCGCCGAAGTATCGACTCAACTATCAGAGGTAGTTGG
CGTCATCGAGCGCCATCTCGAACCGACGTTGCTGGCCGTACATTTGTACGGCTCCGCAGTGGATGGCGGC
CTGAAGCCACACAGTGATATTGATTTGCTGGTTACGGTGACCGTAAGGCTTGATGAAACAACGCGGCGAG
CTTTGATCAACGACCTTTTGGAAACTTCGGCTTCCCCTGGAGAGAGCGAGATTCTCCGCGCTGTAGAAGT
CACCATTGTTGTGCACGACGACATCATTCCGTGGCGTTATCCAGCTAAGCGCGAACTGCAATTTGGAGAA
TGGCAGCGCAATGACATTCTTGCAGGTATCTTCGAGCCAGCCACGATCGACATTGATCTGGCTATCTTGC
TGACAAAAGCAAGAGAACATAGCGTTGCCTTGGTAGGTCCAGCGGCGGAGGAACTCTTTGATCCGGTTCC
TGAACAGGATCTATTTGAGGCGCTAAATGAAACCTTAACGCTATGGAACTCGCCGCCCGACTGGGCTGGC
GATGAGCGAAATGTAGTGCTTACGTTGTCCCGCATTTGGTACAGCGCAGTAACCGGCAAAATCGCGCCGA
AGGATGTCGCTGCCGACTGGGCAATGGAGCGCCTGCCGGCCCAGTATCAGCCCGTCATACTTGAAGCTAG
ACAGGCTTATCTTGGACAAGAAGAAGATCGCTTGGCCTCGCGCGCAGATCAGTTGGAAGAATTTGTCCAC
TACGTGAAAGGCGAGATCACCAAGGTAGTCGGCAAATAACCCTCGAGCCACCCATGACCAAAATCCCTTA
ACGTGAGTTACGCGTCGTTCCACTGAGCGTCAGACCCCGTAGAAAAGATCAAAGGATCTTCTTGAGATCC
TTTTTTTCTGCGCGTAATCTGCTGCTTGCAAACAAAAAAACCACCGCTACCAGCGGTGGTTTGTTTGCCG
GATCAAGAGCTACCAACTCTTTTTCCGAAGGTAACTGGCTTCAGCAGAGCGCAGATACCAAATACTGTCC
TTCTAGTGTAGCCGTAGTTAGGCCACCACTTCAAGAACTCTGTAGCACCGCCTACATACCTCGCTCTGCT
AATCCTGTTACCAGTGGCTGCTGCCAGTGGCGATAAGTCGTGTCTTACCGGGTTGGACTCAAGACGATAG
TTACCGGATAAGGCGCAGCGGTCGGGCTGAACGGGGGGTTCGTGCACACAGCCCAGCTTGGAGCGAACGA
CCTACACCGAACTGAGATACCTACAGCGTGAGCATTGAGAAAGCGCCACGCTTCCCGAAGGGAGAAAGGC
GGACAGGTATCCGGTAAGCGGCAGGGTCGGAACAGGAGAGCGCACGAGGGAGCTTCCAGGGGGAAACGCC
TGGTATCTTTATAGTCCTGTCGGGTTTCGCCACCTCTGACTTGAGCGTCGATTTTTGTGATGCTCGTCAG
GGGGGCGGAGCCTATGGAAAAACGCCAGCAACGCGGCCTTTTTACGGTTCCTGGCCTTTTGCTGGCCTTT
TGCTCACATGTTCTTTCCTGCGTTATCCCCTGATTCTGTGGATAACCGTATTACCGCCTTTGAGTGAGCT
GATACCGCTCGCCGCAGCCGAACGACCGAGCGCAGCGAGTCAGTGAGCGAGGAAGCGGAAGAGCGCCCAA
TACGCAAACCGCCTCTCCCCGCGCGTTGGCCGATTCATTAATGCAGCTGGCACGACAGGTTTCCCGACTG
GAAAGCGGGCAGTGAGCGCAACGCAATTAATACGCGTACCGCTAGCCAGGAAGAGTTTGTAGAAACGCAA
AAAGGCCATCCGTCAGGATGGCCTTCTGCTTAGTTTGATGCCTGGCAGTTTATGGCGGGCGTCCTGCCCG
CCACCCTCCGGGCCGTTGCTTCACAACGTTCAAATCCGCTCCCGGCGGATTTGTCCTACTCAGGAGAGCG
TTCACCGACAAACAACAGATAAAACGAAAGGCCCAGTCTTCCGACTGAGCCTTTCGTTTTATTTGATGCC
TGGCAGTTCCCTACTCTCGCGTTAACGCTAGCATGG
Features (pLannotate 1.2.2; 8 found; start..end, strand, type, name):
      3..39      -  CDS            lacZα (fragment): LacZα fragment of β-galactosidase; lacZ fragment
    596..619     +  promoter       Pc promoter (fragment): intI1 (promoter lies within the coding sequence); class 1 integron promoter
    795..851     +  CDS            GmR (fragment): gentamycin acetyltransferase; aacC1; confers resistance to gentamycin
    858..1649    +  CDS            SmR: aminoglycoside adenylyltransferase (Murphy, 1985); aadA; confers resistance to spectinomycin and streptomycin
   1742..2330    +  rep_origin     ori: high-copy-number ColE1/pMB1/pBR322/pUC origin of replication
   2513..2605    +  CDS            lacI (fragment): lac repressor; lacI; The lac repressor binds to the lac operator to inhibit transcription in E. coli. This inhibition can be relieved by adding lactose or isopropyl-β-D-thiogalactopyranoside (IPTG).
   2660..2687    -  terminator     rrnB T2 terminator: transcription terminator T2 from the E. coli rrnB gene
   2819..2862    +  terminator     rrnB T1 terminator: Escherichia coli rrnB; transcription terminator T1 from the E. coli rrnB gene
