[The description below was written by a language model from this plasmid's Addgene catalogue record and pLannotate feature annotations shown in this document.]
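Description:
pFUSB4_AAGC is a small (about 2.9 kb) intermediate array plasmid for Golden Gate assembly of TAL effector nucleases. It was built in the pFUS_B4 backbone and belongs to a simplified 15-RVD GoldyTALEN design for in vivo genome engineering. It carries a synthetic, pre-assembled block of four TAL effector repeats with the repeat-variable diresidues NI NI NN HD. By the standard TALE code these recognise A, A, G and C, which explains the "AAGC" in the name. The catalogue lists the vector type as mammalian expression/TALEN. However, the feature table shows no eukaryotic promoter, polyadenylation signal or nuclease domain. The plasmid therefore looks like a bacterial cloning module whose repeat block is meant to be transferred into a final TALEN expression backbone, not an expression construct in its own right.

Propagation in E. coli relies on a high-copy ColE1/pUC-type origin. Selection uses the aadA aminoglycoside adenylyltransferase gene (SmR), which confers spectinomycin and streptomycin resistance and matches the spectinomycin selection recorded. A fragment of the class 1 integron Pc promoter and a short gentamicin acetyltransferase remnant lie upstream of the marker and appear to be carried over from the source of the resistance cassette. The rrnB T1 and T2 terminators are present, along with small lacZα and lacI fragments. The lacZα remnant is consistent with a blue/white screening cassette that was replaced when the repeats were inserted, though the record does not state this. The automated annotation did not label the TAL repeat array itself, which presumably lies in the unannotated region. A pre-built four-repeat module like this lets users shorten TALEN construction by combining ready-made blocks instead of assembling single repeats.
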