Addgene plasmid #48377: pFUSB4_AAGC
Depositing lab: Stephen Ekker. Depositing organization: Mayo Foundation for Medical Education and Research. Publication: High Efficiency In Vivo Genome Engineering with a Simplified 15-RVD GoldyTALEN Design. Ma AC, Lee HB, Clark KJ, Ekker SC. PLoS One. 2013 May 29;8(5):e65259. doi: 10.1371/journal.pone.0065259. Print 2013. PubMed 23734242.
Backbone
  Vector backbone: pFUS_B4
  Vector type: Mammalian Expression, TALEN
Growth in bacteria
  Bacterial resistance: Spectinomycin, 50 μg/mL
  Growth temperature: 37°C
  Growth strain: Top10
  Copy number: Unknown
Gene/Insert
  Gene/Insert name: RVD sequence: NI NI NN HD
  Species: Synthetic
  Cloning method: Unknown
  Sequencing primers: 5′ ttgatgcctggcagttccct; 3′ cgaaccgaacaggcttatgt
Terms and licenses: Academic/Nonprofit Terms; Industry Terms: Not Available to Industry
Depositor comments: Plasmid was created using Golden Gate cloning.
How to cite: pFUSB4_AAGC was a gift from Stephen Ekker (Addgene plasmid # 48377 ; http://n2t.net/addgene:48377 ; RRID:Addgene_48377)
