>Addgene plasmid #48377 | pFUSB4_AAGC | addgene partial sequence | sequence record 73064 | pCR8_F1 5'-ttgatgcctggcagttccct-3'
TCACGACGTTGTAAAACGACGGCCAGTCTTAAGCGTCTCATGGCCTGACCCCGGACCAAGTGGTGGCTAT
CGCCAGCAACATTGGCGGCAAGCAAGCGCTCGAAACGGTGCAGCGGCTGTTGCCGGTGCTGTGCCAGGAC
CATGGCCTGACCCCGGACCAAGTGGTGGCTATCGCCAGCAACATTGGCGGCAAGCAAGCGCTCGAAACGG
TGCAGCGGCTGTTGCCGGTGCTGTGCCAGGACCATGGCCTGACCCCGGACCAAGTGGTGGCTATCGCCAG
CAACAATGGCGGCAAGCAAGCGCTCGAAACGGTGCAGCGGCTGTTGCCGGTGCTGTGCCAGGACCATGGC
CTGACTCCGGACCAAGTGGTGGCTATCGCCAGCCACGATGGCGGCAAGCAAGCGCTCGAAACGGTGCAGC
GGCTGTTGCCGGTGCTGTGCCAGGACCATGGCCTGACCCCGGACCAAGTGGTGGCTATCGAGACGTCTAG
ACCAGCCAGGACAGAAATGCCTCGACTTCGCTGCTACCCAAGGTTGCCGGGTGACGCACACCGTGGAAAC
GGATGAAGGCACGAACCCAGTGGACATAAGCCTGTTCGGTTCGTAAGCTGTAATGCAAGTAGCGTATGCG
CTCACGCAACTGGTCCAGAACCTTGACCGAACGCAGCGGTGGTAACGGCGCAGTGGCGGTTTTCATGGCT
TGTTATGACTGTTTTTTTGGGGTACAGTCTATGCCTCGGGCATCCAAGCAGCAAGCGCGTTACGCCGTGG
GTCGATGTTTGATGTTATGGAGCAGCAACGATGTTACGCAGCAGGGCAGTCGCCCTAAAACAAAGTTAAA
CATTATGAGGGAAGCGGTGATCGCCGAAGTATCGACTCAACTATCAGAGGTAGTTGGCGTCATCGAGCGC
CATCTCGAACCGACGTTGCTGGCCGTACATTTGTACGGCTCCGCA
